>Addgene plasmid #54205 | mEmerald-NPHP4-N-18 | addgene partial sequence | sequence record 94336 | CMV-F 5'-CGCAAATGGGCGGTAGGCGTG-3'
GTGAACCGTCAGATCCGCTAGCGCTACCGGACTCAGATCTGCCACCATGGGTGACTGGCACAGAGCCTTC
ACCCAGAACACACTGGTCCCTCCCCACCCACAGAGAGCGAGGCAGCTTGGGAAGGAGTCCACGGCATTCC
AGTGCATCCTGAAGTGGCTTGACGGGCCACTCATTAAGCAGGGAATCCTAGACATGCTGTCGGAGCTTGA
ATGCCATCTGCGAGTGACCCTCTTCGATGTCACCTACAAACATTTCTTTGGGAGGACGTGGAAAACCACA
GTGAAGCCCACCAATCAACCCTCTAAGCAGCCACCTAGGATCACCTTCAATGAGCCCTTGTACTTCCACA
CGACCTTGAGCCACCCCAGCATCGTGGCTGTGGTAGAAGTGGTCACCGAAGGCAGGAAGAGGGACGGCAC
CCTGCAGCTGCTGTCCTGTGGGTTTGGAATTCTTCGCATCTTTGGCAATAAGCCAGAATCTCCCACCTCT
GCAGCCCAGGACAAACGGTTGAGGCTGTATCATGGCACCCCAAGAGCCCTCCTGCACCCACTTCTCCAGG
ATCCCATAGAACAGAACAAGTTCATGAGGCTGATGGAGAATTGTAGCCTGCAGTACACCCTGAAGCCACA
CCCACCCCTGGAGCCCGCCTTCCACCTGCTCCCTGAGAACCTCCTGGTGTCTGGTTTCCAGCAGATCCCT
GGCCTTCTCCCGCCTCATGGGGACACGGGTGATGCCCTGCGGAAGCCTCGCTTCCAGAAGCCCACCACAT
GGCACTTAGATGACCTCTTCTTCACCCTGTACCCTTCCCTGGAGAAGTT
