>Addgene plasmid #54205 | mEmerald-NPHP4-N-18 | addgene partial sequence | sequence record 94337 | EGFP-N 5'-CGTCGCCGTCCAGCTCGACCAG-3'
GGCGACCGGTGGATCCCGGGCCCGCGGTACCCCACCACTGCCTCCGCGACTCTGGTAGAGGACCTTCACA
CAGAATGTCTCCTCATTCTTGTCCTCGTGGTCATTGATGTAGATCAGGATCTCCTCCTGCCCGGCGCTGC
CACTTGGCAGGAACCGCAGGCCGATGGTGTAGGTCTCTCCTCCCGCCACCTGGAAGGAGTCCTCCTTGAA
GCGCAACAGCTCGGGACGGTCACTGTGCA
