[The description below was written by a language model from this plasmid's Addgene catalogue record.]
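Description:
mEmerald-NPHP4-N-18 is a mammalian expression plasmid built on the mEmerald-N1 backbone (about 4.75 kb without the insert), designed to produce a fluorescently labelled form of mouse NPHP4, the nephronophthisis 4 homolog. The NPHP4 coding sequence sits downstream of the CMV promoter, a strong constitutive promoter widely used for transient expression in cultured mammalian cells. It is fused in frame to mEmerald, which is supplied by the backbone and lies at the C terminus of the fusion protein. The listed 3′ sequencing primer implies an SV40 polyadenylation signal after the cassette. The "N-18" in the name probably refers to the N1-type vector format and a linker of 18 residues between the two proteins, but the record does not spell this out, and the cloning method is listed as unknown.

The plasmid is propagated in E. coli at high copy number under kanamycin selection. In mammalian cells a neomycin resistance marker allows G418 selection, so stable lines can be derived as well as transient transfectants. No feature table accompanies the entry, so the origin of replication and other backbone elements are not individually documented.

mEmerald is a bright green GFP derivative, with recorded excitation and emission maxima of 487 and 509 nm. The depositor annotates the fusion as localizing to the cilium. The construct therefore serves as a live-cell or fixed-cell imaging marker for visualizing NPHP4 distribution and ciliary structures by fluorescence microscopy, for example in studies of ciliary organization or ciliopathy-related proteins.
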