Addgene plasmid #54205: mEmerald-NPHP4-N-18
Purpose: Localization: Cilium, Excitation: 487, Emission: 509
Depositing lab: Michael Davidson. Depositing organization: Florida State University, Tallahassee.
Backbone
  Vector backbone: mEmerald-N1
  Backbone size w/o insert (bp): 4750
  Vector type: Mammalian Expression
  Selectable markers: Neomycin (select with G418)
Growth in bacteria
  Bacterial resistance: Kanamycin, 50 μg/mL
  Growth temperature: 37°C
  Growth strain: DH5alpha
  Copy number: High Copy
Gene/Insert
  Gene/Insert name: NPHP4 (alt names: Nephronophthisis4 homolog; NM_153424.2)
  Species: M. musculus (mouse)
  Promoter: CMV
  Tag / fusion protein: mEmerald (C terminal on backbone)
  Cloning method: Unknown
  Sequencing primers: 5′ CMV-F; 3′ SV40pA-R
Terms and licenses: Academic/Nonprofit Terms; Industry Terms
Depositor comments: Nephronophthisis4 homolog. Excitation = 487; Emission = 509. Localization data: Cilium
How to cite: mEmerald-NPHP4-N-18 was a gift from Michael Davidson (Addgene plasmid # 54205 ; http://n2t.net/addgene:54205 ; RRID:Addgene_54205)
